Addgene plasmid #139945: CD_bsd
Purpose: Resistance gene
Depositing lab: Raffaela Abbriano. Depositing organization: University of Technology, Sydney. Publication: Overexpression of Key Sterol Pathway Enzymes in Two Model Marine Diatoms Alters Sterol Profiles in Phaeodactylum tricornutum. Jaramillo-Madrid AC, Abbriano R, Ashworth J, Fabris M, Pernice M, Ralph PJ. Pharmaceuticals (Basel). 2020 Dec 21;13(12). pii: ph13120481. doi: 10.3390/ph13120481. PubMed 33371196.
Backbone
  Vector backbone: pCAMBIA-pBR322
  Vector type: Synthetic Biology
Growth in bacteria
  Bacterial resistance: Spectinomycin, 50 μg/mL
  Growth temperature: 37°C
  Growth strain: DH5alpha
  Copy number: Low Copy
Gene/Insert
  Gene/Insert name: blasticidin-S deaminase
  Species: Aspergillus terreus
  Cloning method: Restriction Enzyme; 5′ cloning site Unknown (unknown if destroyed)
Terms and licenses: Academic/Nonprofit Terms; Industry Terms: Not Available to Industry
How to cite: CD_bsd was a gift from Raffaela Abbriano (Addgene plasmid # 139945 ; http://n2t.net/addgene:139945 ; RRID:Addgene_139945)
