[The description below was written by a language model from this plasmid's Addgene catalogue record and pLannotate feature annotations shown in this document.]
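Description:
CD_bsd is a small (about 2.5 kb) synthetic-biology part plasmid that carries the coding sequence for blasticidin-S deaminase (BSD) from Aspergillus terreus, the enzyme that detoxifies blasticidin S and so confers resistance to it. The catalogue lists its backbone as pCAMBIA-pBR322 and its purpose simply as "resistance gene". In the sequenced record the BSD open reading frame occupies roughly 400 nt and is annotated as a fragment, meaning it does not match the full length of the reference feature. No promoter, terminator or other eukaryotic regulatory element is annotated beside it. The plasmid therefore looks like a storage or donor vector holding a promoterless coding-sequence part intended to be combined with regulatory parts elsewhere, rather than a ready-to-use expression cassette. The record does not name the assembly system or the flanking cloning sites.

Propagation in E. coli relies on a ColE1/pBR322-type origin of replication and the aadA gene, an aminoglycoside adenylyltransferase that gives spectinomycin (and streptomycin) resistance, consistent with the spectinomycin selection listed. The feature annotation describes this origin family as high copy, whereas the catalogue entry lists the plasmid as low copy. The remaining annotations are a short fragment of the Tn5 transposase gene and a partial pUC18/19 multiple cloning site. These are probably non-functional remnants of the backbone's construction.

The associated publication concerns overexpression of sterol pathway enzymes in model marine diatoms, including Phaeodactylum tricornutum. This suggests the BSD part was meant to supply a blasticidin selection marker when building diatom transformation constructs, although the record itself does not describe that use.
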