Features (pLannotate 1.2.2; 5 found; start..end, strand, type, name):
     25..421     +  CDS            BSD (fragment): blasticidin S deaminase; Aspergillus terreus BSD; confers resistance to blasticidin
    565..1153    -  rep_origin     ori: high-copy-number ColE1/pMB1/pBR322/pUC origin of replication
   1247..2035    -  CDS            aadA: S3AD_ECOLX - Experimental evidence at protein level: Swiss-Prot protein existence level 1. Mediates bacterial resistance to the antibiotics streptomycin and spectinomycin. From Escherichia coli.
   2067..2183    -  CDS            tnpA (fragment): TN5P_ECOLX - Also known as tnp. Experimental evidence at protein level: Swiss-Prot protein existence level 1. Mediates transposition of transposon Tn5 by a 'cut and paste' mechanism. First, the monomeric transposase binds the 19 bp inverted DNA repeats flanking the transposon. Then, dimerization of the DNA- bound transposase creates a synaptic DNA complex. After nicking of the first DNA strand, excision of the transposon proceeds through a series of intermediates. The transposase then mediates the insertion of the transposon at a new site by strand transfer. The activity of the wild- type tran
   2184..2216    -  misc_feature   MCS (fragment): pUC18/19 multiple cloning site
>Addgene plasmid #139945 | CD_bsd | addgene full sequence | sequence record 296120 | Addgene NGS Result
GTCTCGTCTCGTCTCAGGTCTCCAATGGCCAAGCCTTTGTCTCAAGAAGAATCCACCCTCATTGAAAGAG
CAACGGCTACAATCAACAGCATCCCCATCTCTGAAGACTACAGCGTCGCCAGCGCAGCTCTCTCTAGCGA
CGGCCGCATCTTCACTGGTGTCAATGTATATCATTTTACTGGGGGACCTTGTGCAGAACTCGTGGTGCTG
GGCACTGCTGCTGCTGCGGCAGCTGGCAACCTGACTTGTATCGTCGCGATCGGAAATGAGAACAGGGGCA
TCTTGAGCCCCTGCGGACGGTGCCGACAGGTGCTTCTCGATCTGCATCCTGGGATCAAAGCCATAGTGAA
GGACAGTGATGGACAGCCGACGGCAGTTGGGATTCGTGAATTGCTGCCCTCTGGTTATGTGTGGGAGGGC
TCAGGTCGAGACCACCAGGATACATAGATTACCACAACTCCGAGCCCTTCCACCCACAGAATCAGGGGAT
AACGCAGGAAAGAACATGTGAGCAAAAGGCCAGCAAAAGGCCAGGAACCGTAAAAAGGCCGCGTTGCTGG
CGTTTTTCCATAGGCTCCGCCCCCCTGACGAGCATCACAAAAATCGACGCTCAAGTCAGAGGTGGCGAAA
CCCGACAGGACTATAAAGATACCAGGCGTTTCCCCCTGGAAGCTCCCTCGTGCGCTCTCCTGTTCCGACC
CTGCCGCTTACCGGATACCTGTCCGCCTTTCTCCCTTCGGGAAGCGTGGCGCTTTCTCATAGCTCACGCT
GTAGGTATCTCAGTTCGGTGTAGGTCGTTCGCTCCAAGCTGGGCTGTGTGCACGAACCCCCCGTTCAGCC
CGACCGCTGCGCCTTATCCGGTAACTATCGTCTTGAGTCCAACCCGGTAAGACACGACTTATCGCCACTG
GCAGCAGCCACTGGTAACAGGATTAGCAGAGCGAGGTATGTAGGCGGTGCTACAGAGTTCTTGAAGTGGT
GGCCTAACTACGGCTACACTAGAAGAACAGTATTTGGTATCTGCGCTCTGCTGAAGCCAGTTACCTTCGG
AAAAAGAGTTGGTAGCTCTTGATCCGGCAAACAAACCACCGCTGGTAGCGGTGGTTTTTTTGTTTGCAAG
CAGCAGATTACGCGCAGAAAAAAAGGATCTCAAGAAGATCCTTTGATCTTTTCTACGGGGTCTGACGCTC
AGTGGAACGAAAACTCACGTTAAGGGATTTTGGTCATGCATTCTAGGTGATTATTATTTGCCGACTACCT
TGGTGATCTCGCCTTTCACGTAGTGGACAAATTCTTCCAACTGATCTGCGCGCGAGGCCAAGCGATCTTC
TTCTTGTCCAAGATAAGCCTGTCTAGCTTCAAGTATGACGGGCTGATACTGGGCCGGCAGGCGCTCCATT
GCCCAGTCGGCAGCGACATCCTTCGGCGCGATTTTGCCGGTTACTGCGCTGTACCAAATGCGGGACAACG
TAAGCACTACATTTCGCTCATCGCCAGCCCAGTCGGGCGGCGAGTTCCATAGCGTTAAGGTTTCATTTAG
CGCCTCAAATAGATCCTGTTCAGGAACCGGATCAAAGAGTTCCTCCGCCGCTGGACCTACCAAGGCAACG
CTATGTTCTCTTGCTTTTGTCAGCAAGATAGCCAGATCAATGTCGATCGTGGCTGGCTCGAAGATACCAG
CAAGAATGTCATTGCGCTGCCATTCTCCAAATTGCAGTTCGCGCTTAGCTGGATAACGCCACGGAATGAT
GTCGTCGTGCACAACAATGGTGACTTCTACAGCGCGGAGAATCTCACTCTCTCCAGGGGAAGCCGAAGTT
TCCAAAAGGTCGTTGATCAAAGCTCGCCGCGTTGTTTCATCAAGCCTTACGGTCACCGTAACCAGCAAAT
CAATATCACTGTGTGGCTTCAGGCCGCCATCCACTGCGGAGCCGTACAAATGTACGGCCAGCAACGTCGG
TTCGAGATGGCGCTCGATGACGCCAACTACCTCTGATAGTTGAGTCGATACTTCGGCGATCACCGCTTCC
CTCATGCGAAACGATCCTCATCCTGTCTCTTGATCAGATATTGATCCCCTGCGCCATCAGATCCTTGGCG
GCAAGAAAGCCATCCAGTTTACTTTGCAGGGCTTCCCAACCTTACCAGAGGGCGCCCCAGCTGGCAATTC
CGGTTCGCTTGCTAAGCTTGCATGCCTGCAAGTCGACTCTAGAGGAGCGGTGATCACAGGCAGCAACGCT
CTGTCATCGTTACAATCAACATGCTACCCTCCGCGAGATCATCCGTGTTTCAAACCCGGCAGCTTAGTTG
CCGTTCTTCCGAATAGCATCGGTAACATGAGCAAAGTCTGCCGCCTTACAACGGCTCTCCCGCTGACGCC
GTCCCGGACTGATGGGCTGCCTGTATCGAGTGGTGATTTTGTGCCGAGCTCATTACTCGCATCCATTCTC
AGGCT
